>Addgene plasmid #169780 | pGRNA3 | addgene full sequence | sequence record 337782 | Addgene NGS Result
CAGGAAACAGCTATGACCATGATTACGCCAAGCTTCACCTGCGGCTGGCTAACAAAGCACCAGTGGTCTA
GTGGTAGAATAGTACCCTGCCACGGTACAGACCCGGGTTCGATTCCCGGCTGGTGCAAGAGACCTCCGGA
GTGGTCTCAGTTTTAGAGCTAGAAATAGCAAGTTAAAATAAGGCTAGTCCGTTATCAACTTGAAAAAGTG
GCACCGAGTCGGTGCGAAGGAAGGCAGGTGCTCGAGGGGCCCGTTATCGGGGAAGAAGTGGCTGATCTCA
GCCACCGCGAAAATGACATCAAAAACGCCATTAACCTGATGTTCTGGGGAATATAAATGTCAGGCATGAG
ATTATCAAAAAGGATCTTCACCTAGATCCTTTTCACGTAGAAAGCCAGTCCGCAGAAACGGTGCTGACCC
CGGATGAATGTCAGCTACTGGGCTATCTGGACAAGGGAAAACGCAAGCGCAAAGAGAAAGCAGGTAGCTT
GCAGTGGGCTTACATGGCGATAGCTAGACTGGGCGGTTTTATGGACAGCAAGCGAACCGGAATTGCCAGC
TGGGGCGCCCTCTGGTAAGGTTGGGAAGCCCTGCAAAGTAAACTGGATGGCTTTCTTGCCGCCAAGGATC
TGATGGCGCAGGGGATCAAGCTCTGATCAAGAGACAGGATGAGGATCGTTTCGCATGATTGAACAAGATG
GATTGCACGCAGGTTCTCCGGCCGCTTGGGTGGAGAGGCTATTCGGCTATGACTGGGCACAACAGACAAT
CGGCTGCTCTGATGCCGCCGTGTTCCGGCTGTCAGCGCAGGGGCGCCCGGTTCTTTTTGTCAAGACCGAC
CTGTCCGGTGCCCTGAATGAACTGCAAGACGAGGCAGCGCGGCTATCGTGGCTGGCCACGACGGGCGTTC
CTTGCGCAGCTGTGCTCGACGTTGTCACTGAAGCGGGAAGGGACTGGCTGCTATTGGGCGAAGTGCCGGG
GCAGGATCTCCTGTCATCTCACCTTGCTCCTGCCGAGAAAGTATCCATCATGGCTGATGCAATGCGGCGG
CTGCATACGCTTGATCCGGCTACCTGCCCATTCGACCACCAAGCGAAACATCGCATCGAGCGAGCACGTA
CTCGGATGGAAGCCGGTCTTGTCGATCAGGATGATCTGGACGAAGAGCATCAGGGGCTCGCGCCAGCCGA
ACTGTTCGCCAGGCTCAAGGCGAGCATGCCCGACGGCGAGGATCTCGTCGTGACCCATGGCGATGCCTGC
TTGCCGAATATCATGGTGGAAAATGGCCGCTTTTCTGGATTCATCGACTGTGGCCGGCTGGGTGTGGCGG
ACCGCTATCAGGACATAGCGTTGGCTACCCGTGATATTGCTGAAGAGCTTGGCGGCGAATGGGCTGACCG
CTTCCTCGTGCTTTACGGTATCGCCGCTCCCGATTCGCAGCGCATCGCCTTCTATCGCCTTCTTGACGAG
TTCTTCTGAATTGAAAAAGGAAGAGTATGAGTATTCAACATTTCCGTGTCGCCCTTATTCCCTTTTTTGC
GGCATTTTGCCTTCCTGTTTTTGCTCACCCAGAAACGCTGGTGAAAGTAAAAGATGCTGAAGATCAGTTG
GGTGCACGAGTGGGTTACATCGAACTGGATCTCAACAGCGGTAAGATCCTTGAGAGTTTTCGCCCCGAAG
AACGTTTTCCAATGATGAGCACTTTTAAAGTTCTGCTATGTGGCGCGGTATTATCCCGTATTGACGCCGG
GCAAGAGCAACTCGGTCGCCGCATACACTATTCTCAGAATGACTTGGTTGAGTACTCACCAGTCACAGAA
AAGCATCTTACGGATGGCATGACAGTAAGAGAATTATGCAGTGCTGCCATAACCATGAGTGATAACACTG
CGGCCAACTTACTTCTGACAACGATCGGAGGACCGAAGGAGCTAACCGCTTTTTTGCACAACATGGGGGA
TCATGTAACTCGCCTTGATCGTTGGGAACCGGAGCTGAATGAAGCCATACCAAACGACGAGCGTGACACC
ACGATGCCTGTAGCAATGGCAACAACGTTGCGCAAACTATTAACTGGCGAACTACTTACTCTAGCTTCCC
GGCAACAATTAATAGACTGGATGGAGGCGGATAAAGTTGCAGGACCACTTCTGCGCTCGGCCCTTCCGGC
TGGCTGGTTTATTGCTGATAAATCTGGAGCCGGTGAGCGTGGTTCGCGCGGTATCATTGCAGCACTGGGG
CCAGATGGTAAGCCCTCCCGTATCGTAGTTATCTACACGACGGGGAGCCAGGCAACTATGGATGAACGAA
ATAGACAGATCGCTGAGATAGGTGCCTCACTGATTAAGCATTGGTAACTGTCAGACCAAGTTTACTCATA
TATACTTTAGATTGATTTAAAACTTCATTTTTAATTTAAAAGGATCTAGGTGAAGATCCTTTTTGATAAT
CTCATGACCAAAATCCCTTAACGTGAGTTTTCGTTCCACTGAGCGTCAGACCCCGTAGAAAAGATCAAAG
GATCTTCTTGAGATCCTTTTTTTCTGCGCGTAATCTGCTGCTTGCAAACAAAAAAACCACCGCTACCAGC
GGTGGTTTGTTTGCCGGATCAAGAGCTACCAACTCTTTTTCCGAAGGTAACTGGCTTCAGCAGAGCGCAG
ATACCAAATACTGTTCTTCTAGTGTAGCCGTAGTTAGGCCACCACTTCAAGAACTCTGTAGCACCGCCTA
CATACCTCGCTCTGCTAATCCTGTTACCAGTGGCTGCTGCCAGTGGCGATAAGTCGTGTCTTACCGGGTT
GGATTCAAGACGATAGTTACCGGATAAGGCGCAGCGGTCGGGCTGAACGGGGGGTTCGTGCACACAGCCC
AGCTTGGAGCGAACGACCTACACCGAACTGAGATACCTACAGCGTGAGCTATGAGAAAGCGCCACGCTTC
CCGAAGGGAGAAAGGCGGACAGGTATCCGGTAAGCGGCAGGGTCGGAACAGGAGAGCGCACGAGGGAGCT
TCCAGGGGGAAACGCCTGGTATCTTTATAGTCCTGTCGGGTTTCGCCACCTCTGACTTGAGCGTCGATTT
TTGTGATGCTCGTCAGGGGGGCGGAGCCTATGGAAAAACGCCAGCAACGCGGCCTTTTTACGGTTCCTGG
CCTTTTGCTGGCCTTTTGCTCACATGTTCTTTCCTGCGTTATCCCCTGATTCTGTGGATAACCGTATTAC
CGCCTTTGAGTGAGCTGATACCGCTCGCCGCAGCCGAACGACCGAGCGCAGCGAATCAGTGAGCGAGGAA
GCGGAAGAGCGCCCAATACGCAAACCGCCTCTCCCCGCGCGTTGGCCGATTCATTAATGCAGCTGGCACG
ACAGGTTTCCCGACTGGAAAGCGGGCAGTGAGCGCAACGCAATTAATGTGAGTTAGCTCACTCATTAGGC
ACCCCAGGCTTTACACTTTATGCTTCCGGCTCGTATGTTGTGTGGAATTGTGAGCGGATAACAATTTCAC
A
Features (pLannotate 1.2.2; 12 found; start..end, strand, type, name):
     56..126     +  ncRNA          tRNA: Accession: RF00005 - tRNA
    150..225     +  misc_RNA       gRNA scaffold: guide RNA scaffold for the Streptococcus pyogenes CRISPR/Cas9 system
    251..336     +  CDS            ccdB (fragment): CcdB, a bacterial toxin that poisons DNA gyrase; ccdB; Plasmids containing the ccdB gene cannot be propagated in standard E. coli strains.
    384..653     +  CDS            tnpA (fragment): TN5P_ECOLX - Also known as tnp. Experimental evidence at protein level: Swiss-Prot protein existence level 1. Mediates transposition of transposon Tn5 by a 'cut and paste' mechanism. First, the monomeric transposase binds the 19 bp inverted DNA repeats flanking the transposon. Then, dimerization of the DNA- bound transposase creates a synaptic DNA complex. After nicking of the first DNA strand, excision of the transposon proceeds through a series of intermediates. The transposase then mediates the insertion of the transposon at a new site by strand transfer. The activity of the wild- type tran
    685..1479    +  CDS            NeoR/KanR: aminoglycoside phosphotransferase from Tn5; aph(3')-II (or nptII); confers resistance to neomycin, kanamycin, and G418 (Geneticin®)
   1480..1496    +  promoter       AmpR promoter (fragment): bla
   1497..2357    +  CDS            AmpR: β-lactamase; bla; confers resistance to ampicillin, carbenicillin, and related antibiotics
   2528..3116    +  rep_origin     ori: high-copy-number ColE1/pMB1/pBR322/pUC origin of replication
   3299..3391    +  CDS            lacI (fragment): lac repressor; lacI; The lac repressor binds to the lac operator to inhibit transcription in E. coli. This inhibition can be relieved by adding lactose or isopropyl-β-D-thiogalactopyranoside (IPTG).
   3404..3425    +  protein_bind   CAP binding site: CAP binding activates transcription in the presence of cAMP. E. coli catabolite activator protein
   3440..3470    +  promoter       lac promoter: promoter for the E. coli lac operon
   3478..3494    +  protein_bind   lac operator: The lac repressor binds to the lac operator to inhibit transcription in E. coli. This inhibition can be relieved by adding lactose or isopropyl-β-D-thiogalactopyranoside (IPTG). lac repressor encoded by lacI
