[The description below was written by a language model from this plasmid's Addgene catalogue record and pLannotate feature annotations shown in this document.]
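Description:
pGRNA3 is a small (about 3.5 kb) empty cloning backbone built on the commercial All in One vector and designed to accept a single guide RNA. It belongs to a multiplex guide RNA expression system developed for plant genome engineering. It is a high-copy E. coli plasmid that replicates from a ColE1/pUC-type origin and is selected with kanamycin through the Tn5-derived NeoR/KanR (aminoglycoside phosphotransferase) gene. The feature table also shows an intact β-lactamase (AmpR) coding sequence directly downstream of it, although the catalogue lists only kanamycin as the resistance marker.

The functional module is a tRNA element followed after a short gap by the Streptococcus pyogenes Cas9 guide RNA scaffold. That gap is presumably where a user-supplied spacer is inserted by restriction enzyme cloning, though the record does not name the enzymes or sites. A tRNA placed next to a gRNA is the arrangement typical of polycistronic tRNA–gRNA arrays, in which endogenous tRNA-processing enzymes cut a long transcript into individual guides. This fits the multiplex system, and the plasmid most likely serves as a unit or template vector whose tRNA–gRNA module is later combined with others. No plant or Pol III promoter, terminator, Cas9 gene or T-DNA borders are annotated, so the plasmid does not appear to be a plant expression or transformation vector on its own.

The remaining annotations are backbone remnants. These are a lac promoter with its operator and CAP binding site upstream of the cloning region, and short fragments of lacI, ccdB and the Tn5 transposase. The ccdB fragment is too small to encode a functional toxin, consistent with propagation in a standard DH5alpha strain.
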