Addgene plasmid #169780: pGRNA3
Purpose: (Empty Backbone) Insert one gRNA
Depositing lab: Sang-Gyu Kim. Depositing organization: Korea Advanced Institute of Science and Technology. Publication: A multiplex guide RNA expression system and its efficacy for plant genome engineering. Oh Y, Lee B, Kim H, Kim SG. Plant Methods. 2020 Mar 12;16:37. doi: 10.1186/s13007-020-00580-x. eCollection 2020. PubMed 32190101.
Backbone
  Vector backbone: All in One™ vector
  Backbone manufacturer: BIOFACT
  Vector type: Unspecified
Growth in bacteria
  Bacterial resistance: Kanamycin, 50 μg/mL
  Growth temperature: 37°C
  Growth strain: DH5alpha
  Copy number: High Copy
Gene/Insert
  Cloning method: Restriction Enzyme
Terms and licenses: Academic/Nonprofit Terms; Industry Terms: Not Available to Industry
How to cite: pGRNA3 was a gift from Sang-Gyu Kim (Addgene plasmid # 169780 ; http://n2t.net/addgene:169780 ; RRID:Addgene_169780)
